Addgene plasmid #239802: pGY203
Purpose: Express GUS in filamentous fungi
Depositing lab: Kyle Pomraning. Depositing organization: Pacific Northwest National Laboratory. Publication: Strong Translation Elongation Factor 1-Alpha (tef1α) Promoter Reporter Systems for Aspergillus niger. Guoliang Yuan, Tatiana Serrano-Zayas, Ziyu Dai, Erica I. DeMers, Shuang Deng, Beth A. Hofstad, and Kyle R. Pomraning. ACS Synthetic Biology Article ASAP 10.1021/acssynbio.5c00368.
Backbone
  Vector backbone: pFC332
  Vector type: Fungal Expression
  Selectable markers: Hygromycin
Growth in bacteria
  Bacterial resistance: Ampicillin, 100 μg/mL
  Growth temperature: 37°C
  Growth strain: DH5alpha
  Copy number: High Copy
Gene/Insert
  Gene/Insert name: GUS
  Promoter: Tef1IN
  Cloning method: Gibson Cloning
  Sequencing primers: 5′ N/A; 3′ N/A
Terms and licenses: Academic/Nonprofit Terms; Industry Terms: Not Available to Industry
How to cite: pGY203 was a gift from Kyle Pomraning (Addgene plasmid # 239802 ; http://n2t.net/addgene:239802 ; RRID:Addgene_239802)
