[The description below was written by a language model from this plasmid's Addgene catalogue record and pLannotate feature annotations shown in this document.]
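Description:
pGY203 is a 13.2 kb fungal expression plasmid built on the pFC332 backbone and designed to express the β-glucuronidase (GUS) reporter in filamentous fungi. In E. coli it is maintained as a high-copy plasmid through a ColE1/pUC-type origin and selected with ampicillin via the β-lactamase gene. For the fungal host it carries the large AMA1 sequence from Aspergillus nidulans, which supports autonomous, extrachromosomal replication in Aspergillus species so that the plasmid need not integrate into the genome. It also carries a hygromycin B phosphotransferase gene annotated downstream of the A. nidulans trpC promoter, which provides hygromycin selection of transformants.

The payload, assembled by Gibson cloning, is the E. coli uidA/gusA coding sequence. According to the catalogue entry it is driven by a promoter named Tef1IN. This promoter is not detected in the automated feature table, but an unannotated stretch of roughly 1.1 kb lies directly upstream of the GUS reading frame, where it would be expected to sit. The associated publication title concerns translation elongation factor 1-alpha (tef1α) promoter reporter systems for Aspergillus niger, which suggests this construct serves to measure the strength of a tef1α-derived promoter variant through GUS activity; the record does not define what the "IN" designation means. No terminator for the GUS cassette is annotated either.

Other annotated elements look like backbone remnants. Two minimal FRT sites flank the bacterial origin and ampicillin region, and there are short fragments matching lacZα, KanR, the rrnB T1 and T2 terminators and a 5S rRNA. The record assigns them no role in the reporter.
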