Features (pLannotate 1.2.2; 14 found; start..end, strand, type, name):
   1143..2952    +  CDS            GUS (fragment): β-glucuronidase; uidA (or gusA) from E. coli
   3451..3770    +  promoter       trpC promoter (fragment): promoter for Aspergillus nidulans trpC
   3775..4800    +  CDS            HygR: hygromycin B phosphotransferase confers resistance to hygromycin
   4872..4905    -  protein_bind   FRT (minimal): supports FLP-mediated excision but not integration (Turan and Bode, 2011) FLP recombinase from the Saccharomyces cerevisiae 2μ plasmid
   5375..5394    +  CDS            lacZα (fragment): LacZα fragment of β-galactosidase; lacZ fragment
   5419..5436    -  terminator     rrnB T2 terminator (fragment): transcription terminator T2 from the E. coli rrnB gene
   5661..6249    -  rep_origin     ori: high-copy-number ColE1/pMB1/pBR322/pUC origin of replication
   6371..7231    -  CDS            AmpR: β-lactamase; bla; confers resistance to ampicillin, carbenicillin, and related antibiotics
   7234..7330    -  promoter       AmpR promoter (fragment): bla
   7360..7384    -  CDS            KanR (fragment): aminoglycoside phosphotransferase; aph(3')-Ia; confers resistance to kanamycin
   7413..7528    +  ncRNA          5S rRNA: Accession: RF00001 - 5S ribosomal RNA
   7532..7572    +  terminator     rrnB T1 terminator (fragment): transcription terminator T1 from the E. coli rrnB gene
   7616..7649    +  protein_bind   FRT (minimal): supports FLP-mediated excision but not integration (Turan and Bode, 2011) FLP recombinase from the Saccharomyces cerevisiae 2μ plasmid
   7962..13209   -  rep_origin     AMA1: replication origin from Aspergillus nidulans (Aleksenko and Clutterbuck, 1996)
>Addgene plasmid #239802 | pGY203 | addgene full sequence | sequence record 483853 | Addgene NGS Result
TAACAATCTATTCTCCGCTTGGTGATGCTAAAGGGCTTTCAATAGACCTTGTAAGTGAAGGAGATGGAGC
CGTCAATCCGCTACCCTGCCTCTGGTCAGTTGGTCTCAGCAATGTACCCTGTGAGTCTTGATAGACTAGT
TGGTGACTAGTCTCTGTAGATGGAACAAATGGTGCTTGAGAGGGCACGTATGGCAGAGCTCCAGTCATCT
GCGGAACATATACTGGGCCCGGGAAGATCTCATGGTCATAGCTGTTTCCGCTGAGGGTTTAATCGTTGAC
CTCACAGGGATTTCCACCAAAAAGTGGACCGGGCGGGCGCCACTCGGCCGTGCCACAGCAGCCTGAGAGC
GGACAAATAACAACAGCCGCCTGCCGCGGGGTTCGGTTGCAAACATGACCAACAGGCCAGGCCATCATCA
ACCCACCGCTGCGTTGATGCCCAGGATTTCAGTCCAATAATCCACAATTTACCAACGGATAGAGCTAGGT
GAACTAGATAGACAGGAGGGCCAGAGGGAGGGGACCGAGATGAAAAATTTTCGATGAAAGAGTGGTCAAG
GTGGGGTCGTAGTTCGGCGCTCCGAGGGCGAGGAACCAAGGAAAGGCGAGAAAAGGACAGGCTGATCGCG
CTGCGTTGCTGGGCTGCAAGCGTGTCCAGTTGAGTCTGGAAAAGGCTCCGCCGTGAAGATTCTGCGTTGG
TCCCGCACCTGCGCGGTGGGGGCATTACCCCTCCATGTCCAATGATTTCAAGTCAAAGCCAAGGGTTGAA
GCCCGCCCGCTTAGTCGCCTTCTCGCTTGACCCCTCCATATAAGTATTTCCCCTCCTCCCCCTCCCACAA
ATTTTTCCTTTCCCTTTCCTCCCTCGTCCGCTTCAGTACGTATATCTTCCCCCCCTCTCTCTTCCTTCTC
ACTCTTCTCTCCTTCTTTCTTGATTCATCCTCTCTCTAACTGACTTCTTTGCTCAGCACCTCTACGCGTT
CTGGCCGTAGTATCTGAGCAATTTTTCTACAGACTTTTTCTATCTAATTCCAAAAAAGAACTTCGAGTTC
ATTCACAACCGTCATCATGGGGTGAGTCAAGACAACGATCATCATCTGACAAAGGAAGGACATGGGCTAA
CGGATATCTTCTACAACAGTAAGTTACGTCCTGTAGAAACCCCAACCCGTGAAATCAAAAAACTCGACGG
CCTGTGGGCATTCAGTCTGGATCGCGAAAACTGTGGAATTGATCAGCGTTGGTGGGAAAGCGCGTTACAA
GAAAGCCGGGCAATTGCTGTGCCAGGCAGTTTTAACGATCAGTTCGCCGATGCAGATATTCGTAATTATG
CGGGCAACGTCTGGTATCAGCGCGAAGTCTTTATACCGAAAGGTTGGGCAGGCCAGCGTATCGTGCTGCG
TTTCGATGCGGTCACTCATTACGGCAAAGTGTGGGTCAATAATCAGGAAGTGATGGAGCATCAGGGCGGC
TATACGCCATTTGAAGCCGATGTCACGCCGTATGTTATTGCCGGGAAAAGTGTACGTATCACCGTTTGTG
TGAACAACGAACTGAACTGGCAGACTATCCCGCCGGGAATGGTGATTACCGACGAAAACGGCAAGAAAAA
GCAGTCTTACTTCCATGATTTCTTTAACTATGCCGGAATCCATCGCAGCGTAATGCTCTACACCACGCCG
AACACCTGGGTGGACGATATCACCGTGGTGACGCATGTCGCGCAAGACTGTAACCACGCGTCTGTTGACT
GGCAGGTGGTGGCCAATGGTGATGTCAGCGTTGAACTGCGTGATGCGGATCAACAGGTGGTTGCAACTGG
ACAAGGCACTAGCGGGACTTTGCAAGTGGTGAATCCGCACCTCTGGCAACCGGGTGAAGGTTATCTCTAT
GAACTGTGCGTCACAGCCAAAAGCCAGACAGAGTGTGATATCTACCCGCTTCGCGTCGGCATCCGGTCAG
TGGCAGTGAAGGGCGAACAGTTCCTGATTAACCACAAACCGTTCTACTTTACTGGCTTTGGTCGTCATGA
AGATGCGGACTTGCGTGGCAAAGGATTCGATAACGTGCTGATGGTGCACGACCACGCATTAATGGACTGG
ATTGGGGCCAACTCCTACCGTACCTCGCATTACCCTTACGCTGAAGAGATGCTCGACTGGGCAGATGAAC
ATGGCATCGTGGTGATTGATGAAACTGCTGCTGTCGGCTTTAACCTCTCTTTAGGCATTGGTTTCGAAGC
GGGCAACAAGCCGAAAGAACTGTACAGCGAAGAGGCAGTCAACGGGGAAACTCAGCAAGCGCACTTACAG
GCGATTAAAGAGCTGATAGCGCGTGACAAAAACCACCCAAGCGTGGTGATGTGGAGTATTGCCAACGAAC
CGGATACCCGTCCGCAAGGTGCACGGGAATATTTCGCGCCACTGGCGGAAGCAACGCGTAAACTCGACCC
GACGCGTCCGATCACCTGCGTCAATGTAATGTTCTGCGACGCTCACACCGATACCATCAGCGATCTCTTT
GATGTGCTGTGCCTGAACCGTTATTACGGATGGTATGTCCAAAGCGGCGATTTGGAAACGGCAGAGAAGG
TACTGGAAAAAGAACTTCTGGCCTGGCAGGAGAAACTGCATCAGCCGATTATCATCACCGAATACGGCGT
GGATACGTTAGCCGGGCTGCACTCAATGTACACCGACATGTGGAGTGAAGAGTATCAGTGTGCATGGCTG
GATATGTATCACCGCGTCTTTGATCGCGTCAGCGCCGTCGTCGGTGAACAGGTATGGAATTTCGCCGATT
TTGCGACCTCGCAAGGCATATTGCGCGTTGGCGGTAACAAGAAAGGGATCTTCACTCGCGACCGCAAACC
GAAGTCGGCGGCTTTTCTGCTGCAAAAACGCTGGACTGGCATGAACTTCGGTGAAAAACCGCAGCAGGGA
GGCAAACAATGAGCGGACATTCGATTTATGCCGTTATGACTTCCTTAAAAAAGCCTTTACGAATGAAAGA
AATGGAATTAGACTTGTTATGTAGTTGATTCTACAATGGATTATGATTCCTGAACTTCAAATCCGCTGTT
CATTATTAATCTCAGCTCTTCCCGTAAAGCCAATGTTGAAACTATTCGTAAATGTACCTCGTTTTGCGTG
TACCTTGCTTATCACGTGATATTACATGACCTGGACAGAGTTCTGCGCGAAAGTCATAACGTAAATCCCG
GGCGGTAGGTGCGTCCCGGGCGGAAGGTAGTTTTCTCGTCCACCCCAACGCGTTTATCAACCTCAACTTT
CAACAACCATCATGCCACCAAAAGCGCGTAAAACAAAGCGAGATTTGATTGAGCAAGAGGGCAGGATCCA
ATGCGCGATTCAAGACATTAAAAATGGAAAATTTCAAAAAATTGCGCCCGCAGCGCGTGCATACAAAATT
CATCCCAATACAAGTGTAATGCTAGTGGAGGTCAACACATCAATGCCTATTTTGGTTTAGTCGTCCAGGC
GGTGAGCACAAAATTTGTGTCGTTTGACAAGATGGTTCATTTAGGCAACTGGTCAGATCAGCCCCACTTG
TAGCAGTAGCGGCGGCGCTCGAAGTGTGACTCTTATTAGCAGACAGGAACGAGGACATTATTATCATCTG
CTGCTTGGTGCACGATAACTTGGTGCGTTTGTCAAGCAAGGTAAGTGGACGACCCGGTCATACCTTCTTA
AGTTCGCCCTTCCTCCCTTTATTTCAGATTCAATCTGACTTACCTATTCTACCCAAGCATCCAAATGAAA
AAGCCTGAACTCACCGCGACGTCTGTCGAGAAGTTTCTGATCGAAAAGTTCGACAGCGTCTCCGACCTGA
TGCAGCTCTCGGAGGGCGAAGAATCTCGTGCTTTCAGCTTCGATGTAGGAGGGCGTGGATATGTCCTGCG
GGTAAATAGCTGCGCCGATGGTTTCTACAAAGATCGTTATGTTTATCGGCACTTTGCATCGGCCGCGCTC
CCGATTCCGGAAGTGCTTGACATTGGGGAGTTCAGCGAGAGCCTGACCTATTGCATCTCCCGCCGTGCAC
AGGGTGTCACGTTGCAAGACCTGCCTGAAACCGAACTGCCCGCTGTTCTCCAGCCGGTCGCGGAGGCCAT
GGATGCGATTGCTGCGGCCGATCTTAGCCAGACGAGCGGGTTCGGCCCATTCGGACCGCAAGGAATCGGT
CAATACACTACATGGCGTGATTTCATATGCGCGATTGCTGATCCCCATGTGTATCACTGGCAAACTGTGA
TGGACGACACCGTCAGTGCGTCCGTCGCGCAGGCTCTCGATGAGCTGATGCTTTGGGCCGAGGACTGCCC
CGAAGTCCGGCACCTCGTGCATGCGGATTTCGGCTCCAACAATGTCCTGACGGACAATGGCCGCATAACA
GCGGTCATTGACTGGAGCGAGGCGATGTTCGGGGATTCCCAATACGAGGTCGCCAACATCCTCTTCTGGA
GGCCGTGGTTGGCTTGTATGGAGCAGCAGACGCGCTACTTCGAGCGGAGGCATCCGGAGCTTGCAGGATC
GCCGCGCCTCCGGGCGTATATGCTCCGCATTGGTCTTGACCAACTCTATCAGAGCTTGGTTGACGGCAAT
TTCGATGATGCAGCTTGGGCGCAGGGTCGATGCGACGCAATCGTCCGATCCGGAGCCGGGACTGTCGGGC
GTACACAAATCGCCCGCAGAAGCGCGGCCGTCTGGACCGATGGCTGTGTAGAAGTACTCGCCGATAGTGG
AAACCGACGCCCCAGCACTCGTCCGAGGGCAAAGGAATAGAGTAGATGCCGACCGATCCCCACTACCGCA
TTAAGACCTCAGCGCGGCCGCAAATTTAAATAAAATGAAGTGAAGTTCCTATACTTTCTAGAGAATAGGA
ACTTCTATAGTGAGTCGAATAAGGGCGACACAAAATTTATTCTAAATGCATAATAAATACTGATAACATC
TTATAGTTTGTATTATATTTTGTATTATCGTTGACATGTATAATTTTGATATCAAAAACTGATTTTCCCT
TTATTATTTTCGAGATTTATTTTCTTAATTCTCTTTAACAAACTAGAAATATTGTATATACAAAAAATCA
TAAATAATAGATGAATAGTTTAATTATAGGTGTTCATCAATCGAAAAAGCAACGTATCTTATTTAAAGTG
CGTTGCTTTTTTCTCATTTATAAGGTTAAATAATTCTCATATATCAAGCAAAGTGACAGGCGCCCTTAAA
TATTCTGACAAATGCTCTTTCCCTAAACTCCCCCCATAAAAAAACCCGCCGAAGCGGGTTTTTACGTTAT
TTGCGGATTAACGATTACTCGTTATCAGAACCGCCCAGGGGGCCCGAGCTTAAGACTGGCCGTCGTTTTA
CAACACAGAAAGAGTTTGTAGAAACGCAAAAAGGCCATCCGTCAGGGGCCTTCTGCTTAGTTTGATGCCT
GGCAGTTCCCTACTCTCGCCTTCCGCTTCCTCGCTCACTGACTCGCTGCGCTCGGTCGTTCGGCTGCGGC
GAGCGGTATCAGCTCACTCAAAGGCGGTAATACGGTTATCCACAGAATCAGGGGATAACGCAGGAAAGAA
CATGTGAGCAAAAGGCCAGCAAAAGGCCAGGAACCGTAAAAAGGCCGCGTTGCTGGCGTTTTTCCATAGG
CTCCGCCCCCCTGACGAGCATCACAAAAATCGACGCTCAAGTCAGAGGTGGCGAAACCCGACAGGACTAT
AAAGATACCAGGCGTTTCCCCCTGGAAGCTCCCTCGTGCGCTCTCCTGTTCCGACCCTGCCGCTTACCGG
ATACCTGTCCGCCTTTCTCCCTTCGGGAAGCGTGGCGCTTTCTCATAGCTCACGCTGTAGGTATCTCAGT
TCGGTGTAGGTCGTTCGCTCCAAGCTGGGCTGTGTGCACGAACCCCCCGTTCAGCCCGACCGCTGCGCCT
TATCCGGTAACTATCGTCTTGAGTCCAACCCGGTAAGACACGACTTATCGCCACTGGCAGCAGCCACTGG
TAACAGGATTAGCAGAGCGAGGTATGTAGGCGGTGCTACAGAGTTCTTGAAGTGGTGGGCTAACTACGGC
TACACTAGAAGAACAGTATTTGGTATCTGCGCTCTGCTGAAGCCAGTTACCTTCGGAAAAAGAGTTGGTA
GCTCTTGATCCGGCAAACAAACCACCGCTGGTAGCGGTGGTTTTTTTGTTTGCAAGCAGCAGATTACGCG
CAGAAAAAAAGGATCTCAAGAAGATCCTTTGATCTTTTCTACGGGGTCTGACGCTCAGTGGAACGACGCG
CGCGTAACTCACGTTAAGGGATTTTGGTCATGAGCTTGCGCCGTCCCGTCAAGTCAGCGTAATGCTCTGC
TTACCAATGCTTAATCAGTGAGGCACCTATCTCAGCGATCTGTCTATTTCGTTCATCCATAGTTGCCTGA
CTCCCCGTCGTGTAGATAACTACGATACGGGAGGGCTTACCATCTGGCCCCAGCGCTGCGATGATACCGC
GAGAACCACGCTCACCGGCTCCGGATTTATCAGCAATAAACCAGCCAGCCGGAAGGGCCGAGCGCAGAAG
TGGTCCTGCAACTTTATCCGCCTCCATCCAGTCTATTAATTGTTGCCGGGAAGCTAGAGTAAGTAGTTCG
CCAGTTAATAGTTTGCGCAACGTTGTTGCCATCGCTACAGGCATCGTGGTGTCACGCTCGTCGTTTGGTA
TGGCTTCATTCAGCTCCGGTTCCCAACGATCAAGGCGAGTTACATGATCCCCCATGTTGTGCAAAAAAGC
GGTTAGCTCCTTCGGTCCTCCGATCGTTGTCAGAAGTAAGTTGGCCGCAGTGTTATCACTCATGGTTATG
GCAGCGCTACATAATTCTCTTACTGTCATGCCATCCGTAAGATGCTTTTCTGTGACTGGTGAGTACTCAA
CCAAGTCATTCTGAGAATAGTGTATGCGGCGACCGAGTTGCTCTTGCCCGGCGTCAATACGGGATAATAC
CGCGCCACATAGCAGAACTTTAAAAGTGCTCATCATTGGAAAACGTTCTTCGGGGCGAAAACTCTCAAGG
ATCTTACCGCTGTTGAGATCCAGTTCGATGTAACCCACTCGTGCACCCAACTGATCTTCAGCATCTTTTA
CTTTCACCAGCGTTTCTGGGTGAGCAAAAACAGGAAGGCAAAATGCCGCAAAAAAGGGAATAAGGGCGAC
ACGGAAATGTTGAATACTCATATTCTTCCTTTTTCAATATTATTGAAGCATTTATCAGGGTTATTGTCTC
ATGAGCGGATACATATTTGAATGTATTTAGAAAAATAAACAAATAGGGGTCAGTGTTACAACCAATTAAC
CAATTCTGAACATTATCGCGAGCCCATTTATACCTGAATATGGCTCATAACACCCCTTGTTTGCCTGGCG
GCAGTAGCGCGGTGGTCCCACCTGACCCCATGCCGAACTCAGAAGTGAAACGCCGTAGCGCCGATGGTAG
TGTGGGGACTCCCCATGCGAGAGTAGGGAACTGCCAGGCATCAAATAAAACGAAAGGCTCAGTCGAAAGA
CTGGGCCTTTCGCCCGGGCTAATTATGGGGTGTCGCCCTTATTCGACTCTATAGTGAAGTTCCTATTCTC
TAGAAAGTATAGGAACTTCTGAAGTGGGGATTTAAATGCGGCCGCGCTGAGGGTTTAATCGACGAAGCAG
CTGACGGCCAGTGCCAAGCTTAACGCGTACCGGGCCCAGTATATGTTCCGCAGATGACTGGAGCTCTGCC
ATACGTGCCCTCTCAAGCACCATTTGTTCCATCTACAGAGACTAGTCACCAACTAGTCTATCAAGACTCA
CAGGGTACATTGCTGAGACCAACTGACCAGAGGCAGGGTAGCGGATTGACGGCTCCATCTCCTTCACTTA
CAAGGTCTATTGAAAGCCCTTTAGCATCACCAAGCGGAGAATAGATTGTTAAGCTTATTTTTTGTATACT
GTTTTGTGATAGCACGAAGTTTTTCCACGGTATCTTGTTAAAAATATATATTTGTGGCGGGCTTACCTAC
ATCAAATTAATAAGAGACTAATTATAAACTAAACACACAAGCAAGCTACTTTAGGGTAAAAGTTTATAAA
TGCTTTTGACGTATAAACGTTGCTTGTATTTATTATTACAATTAAAGGTGGATAGAAAACCTAGAGACTA
GTTAGAAACTAATCTCAGGTTTGCGTTAAACTAAATCAGAGCCCGAGAGGTTAACAGAACCTAGAAGGGG
ACTAGATATCCGGGTAGGGAAACAAAAAAAAAAACAAGACAGCCACATATTAGGGAGACTAGTTAGAAGC
TAGTTCCAGGACTAGGAAAATAAAAGACAATGATACCACAGTCTAGTTGACAACTAGATAGATTCTAGAT
TGAGGCCAAAGTCTCTGAGATCCAGGTTAGTTGCAACTAATACTAGTTAGTATCTAGTCTCCTATAACTC
TGAAGCTAGAATAACTTACTACTATTATCCTCACCACTGTTCAGCTGCGCAAACGGAGTGATTGCAAGGT
GTTCAGAGACTAGTTATTGACTAGTCAGTGACTAGCAATAACTAACAAGGTATTAACCTACCATGTCTGC
CATCACCCTGCACTTCCTCGGGCTCAGCAGCCTTTTCCTCCTCATTTTCATGCTCATTTTCCTTGTTTAA
GACTGTGACTAGTCAAAGACTAGTCCAGAACCACAAAGGAGAAATGTCTTACCACTTTCTTCATTGCTTG
TCTCTTTTGCATTATCCATGTCTGCAACTAGTTAGAGTCTAGTTAGTGACTAGTCCGACGAGGACTTGCT
TGTCTCCGGATTGTTGGAGGAACTCTCCAGGGCCTCAAGATCCACAACAGAGCCTTCTAGAAGACTGGTC
AATAACTAGTTGGTCTTTGTCTGAGTCTGACTTACGAGGTTGCATACTCGCTCCCTTTGCCTCGTCAATC
GATGAGAAAAAGCGCCAAAACTCGCAATATGGCTTTGAACCACACGGTGCTGAGACTAGTTAGAATCTAG
TCCCAAACTAGCTTGGATAGCTTACCTTTGCCCTTTGCGTTGCGACAGGTCTTGCAGGGTATGGTTCCTT
TCTCACCAGCTGATTTAGCTGCCTTGCTACCCTCACGGCGGATCTGCATAAAGAGTGGCTAGAGGTTATA
AATTAGCACTGATCCTAGGTACGGGGCTGAATGTAACTTGCCYTTCCTTTCTCATCGCGCGGCAAGACAG
GCTTGCTCAAATTCCTACCAGTCACAGGGGTATGCACGGCGTACGGACCACTTGAACTAGTCACAGATTA
GTTAGCAACTAGTCTGCATTGAATGGCTGTACTTACGGGCCCTCGCCATTGTCCTGATCATTTCCAGCTT
CACCCTCGTTGCTGCAAAGTAGTTAGTGACTAGTCAAGGACTAGTTGAAATGGGAGAAGAAACTCACGAA
TTCTCGACACCCTTAGTATTGTGGTCCTTGGACTTGGTGCTGCTATATATTAGCTAATACACTAGTTAGA
CTCACAGAAACTTACGCAGCTCGCTTGCGCTTCTTGGTAGGAGTCGGGGTTGGGAGAACAGTGCCTTCAA
ACAAGCCTTCATACCATGCTACTTGACTAGTCAGGGACTAGTCACCAAGTAATCTAGATAGGACTTGCCT
TTGGCCTCCATCAGTTCCTTCATAGTGGGAGGTCCATTGTGCAATGTAAACTCCATGCCGTGGGAGTTCT
TATCCTTCAAGTGCTTGACCAATATGTTTCTGTTGGCAGAGGGAACCTGTCAACTAGTTAATAACTAGTC
AGAAACTAGTATAGCAGTAGACTCACTGTACGCTTGAGGCATCCCTTCACTCGGCAGTAGACTTCATATG
GATGGATATCAGGCACGCCATTGTCGTCCTGTGGACTAGTCAGTAACTAGGCTTAAAGCTAGTCGGGTCG
GCTTACTATCTTGAAATCCGGCAGCGTAAGCTCCCCGTCCTTAACTGCCTCGAGATAGTGACAGTACTCT
GGGGACTTTCGGAGATCGTTATCGCGAATGCTCGGCATACTAATCGTTGACTAGTCTTGGACTAGTCCCG
AGCAAAAAGGATTGGAGGAGGAGGAGGAAGGTGAGAGTGAGACAAAGAGCGAAATAAGAGCTTCAAAGGC
TATCTCTAAGCAGTATGAAGGTTAAGTATCTAGTTCTTGACTAGATTTAAAAGAGATTTCGACTAGTTAT
GTACCTGGAGTTTGGATATAGGAATGTGTTGTGGTAACGAAATGTAAGGGGGAGGAAAGAAAAAGTCGGT
CAAGAGGTAACTCTAAGTCGGCCATTCCTTTTTGGGAGGCGCTAACCATAAACGGCATGGTCGACTTAGA
GTTAGCTCAGGGAATTTAGGGAGTTATCTGCGACCACCGAGGAACGGCGGAATGCCAAAGAATCCCGATG
GAGCTCTAGCTGGCGGTTGACAACCCCACCTTTTGGCGTTTCTGCGGCGTTGCAGGCGGGACTGGATACT
TCGTAGAACCAGAAAGGCAAGGCAGAACGCGCTCAGCAAGAGTGTTGGAAGTGATAGCATGATGTGCCTT
GTTAACTAGGTCAAAATCTGCAGTATGCTTGATGTTATCCAAAGTGTGAGAGAGGAAGGTCCAAACATAC
ACGATTGGGAGAGGGCCTAGGTATAAGAGTTTTTGAGTAGAACGCATGTGAGCCCAGCCATCTCGAGGAG
ATTAAACACGGGCCGGCATTTGATGGCTATGTTAGTACCCCAATGGAAACGGTGAGAGTCCAGTGGTCGC
AGATAACTCCCTAAATTCCCTGAGCTAACTCTAAGTCGACCATGCCGTTTATGGTTAGCGCCTCCCAAAA
AGGAATGGCCGACTTAGAGTTACCTCTTGACCGACTTTTTCTTTCCTCCCCCTTACATTTCGTTACCACA
ACACATTCCTATATCCAAACTCCAGGTACATAACTAGTCGAAATCTCTTTTAAATCTAGTCAAGAACTAG
ATACTTAACCTTCATACTGCTTAGAGATAGCCTTTGAAGCTCTTATTTCGCTCTTTGTCTCACTCTCACC
TTCCTCCTCCTCCTCCAATCCTTTTTGCTCGGGACTAGTCCAAGACTAGTCAACGATTAGTATGCCGAGC
ATTCGCGATAACGATCTCCGAAAGTCCCCAGAGTACTGTCACTATCTCGAGGCAGTTAAGGACGGGGAGC
TTACGCTGCCGGATTTCAAGATAGTAAGCCGACCCGACTAGCTTTAAGCCTAGTTACTGACTAGTCCACA
GGACGACAATGGCGTGCCTGATATCCATCCATATGAAGTCTACTGCCGAGTGAAGGGATGCCTCAAGCGT
ACAGTGAGTCTACTGCTATACTAGTTTCTGACTAGTTATTAACTAGTTGACAGGTTCCCTCTGCCAACAG
AAACATATTGGTCAAGCACTTGAAGGACAAGAACTCCCACGGCATGGAGTTTACATTGCACAATGGACCT
CCCACTATGAAGGAACTGATGGAGGCCAAAGGCAAGTCCTATCTAGATTACTTGGTGACTAGTCCCTGAC
TAGTCAAGTAGCATGGTATGAAGGCTTGTTTGAAGGCACTGTTCTCCCAACCCCGACTCCTACCAAGAAG
CGCAAGCGAGCTGCGTAAGTTTCTGTGAGTCTAACTAGTGTATTAGCTAATATATAGCAGCACCAAGTCC
AAGGACCACAATACTAAGGGTGTCGAGAATTCGTGAGTTTCTTCTCCCATTTCAACTAGTCCTTGACTAG
TCACTAACTACTTTGCAGCAACGAGGGTGAAGCTGGAAATGATCAGGACAATGGCGAGGGCCCGTAAGTA
CAGCCATTCAATGCAGACTAGTTGCTAACTAATCTGTGACTAGTTCAAGTGGTCCGTACGCCGTGCATAC
CCCTGTGACTGGTAGGAATTTGAGCAAGCCTGTCTTGCCGCGCGATGAGAAAGGAARGGCAAGTTACATT
CAGCCCCGTACCTAGGATCAGTGCTAATTTATAACCTCTAGCCACTCTTTATGCAGATCCGCCGTGAGGG
TAGCAAGGCAGCTAAATCAGCTGGTGAGAAAGGAACCATACCCTGCAAGACCTGTCGCAACGCAAAGGGC
AAAGGTAAGCTATCCAAGCTAGTTTGGGACTAGATTCTAACTAGTCTCAGCACCGTGTGGTTCAAAGCCA
TATTGCGAGTTTTGGCGCTTTTTCTCATCGATTGACGAGGCAAAGGGAGCGAGTATGCAACCTCGTAAGT
CAGACTCAGACAAAGACCAACTAGTTATTGACCAGTCTTCTAGAAGGCTCTGTTGTGGATCTTGAGGCCC
TGGAGAGTTCCTCCAACAATCCGGAGACAAGCAAGTCCTCGTCGGACTAGTCACTAACTAGACTCTAACT
AGTTGCAGACATGGATAATGCAAAAGAGACAAGCAATGAAGAAAGTGGTAAGACATTTCTCCTTTGTGGT
TCTGGACTAGTCTTTGACTAGTCACAGTCTTAAACAAGGAAAATGAGCATGAAAATGAGGAGGAAAAGGC
TGCTGAGCCCGAGGAAGTGCAGGGTGATGGCAGACATGGTAGGTTAATACCTTGTTAGTTATTGCTAGTC
ACTGACTAGTCAATAACTAGTCTCTGAACACCTTGCAATCACTCCGTTTGCGCAGCTGAACAGTGGTGAG
GATAATAGTAGTAAGTTATTCTAGCTTCAGAGTTATAGGAGACTAGATACTAACTAGTATTAGTTGCAAC
TAACCTGGATCTCAGAGACTTTGGCCTCAATCTAGAATCTATCTAGTTGTCAACTAGACTGTGGTATCAT
TGTCTTTTATTTTCCTAGTCCTGGAACTAGCTTCTAACTAGTCTCCCTAATATGTGGCTGTCTTGTTTTT
TTTTTTTGTTTCCCTACCCGGATATCTAGTCCCCTTCTAGGTTCTGTTAACCTCTCGGGCTCTGATTTAG
TTTAACGCAAACCTGAGATTAGTTTCTAACTAGTCTCTAGGTTTTCTATCCACCTTTAATTGTAATAATA
AATACAAGCAACGTTTATACGTCAAAAGCATTTATAAACTTTTACCCTAAAGTAGCTTGCTTGTGTGTTT
AGTTTATAATTAGTCTCTTATTAATTTGATGTAGGTAAGCCCGCCACAAATATATATTTTTAACAAGATA
CCGTGGAAAAACTTCGTGCTATCACAAAACAGTATACAAAAAATAAGCT
